>Addgene plasmid #230130 | AiP12716 - pAAV-AiE0709m-minBG-SYFP2-WPRE3-BGHpA (Alias: CN2716) | addgene full sequence | sequence record 461858 | Addgene NGS Result
CCTGCAGGCAGCTGCGCGCTCGCTCGCTCACTGAGGCCGCCCGGGCGTCGGGCGACCTTTGGTCGCCCGG
CCTCAGTGAGCGAGCGAGCGCGCAGAGAGGGAGTGGCCAACTCCATCACTAGGGGTTCCTGCGGCCGCAC
GCGTTGCTGGGATTAAAGGCGTGTGCCACCACACCTGGCCACATAGTTTTTACATGGTTTCAAAGTTTTC
TCTTTTGCAGAGTAAGAGGAGAACAGATGTTAGAGGATATATATAAAGGCCCAGCTAGAGTGGGGTTCCC
AAGAAGTGCTGACTGGGAGAGGCACAGCTTTGTAGCACTGACCTCTGGTCCTGAAAATAGAATGATGATC
ATTAAGTCTGCTTTTTCTGCAATTTAGTTCAAGTACAATAGAGCAATCAGCTTCTTCAGCATCTTAGGGA
AAGAGAGGCTTTAGTTTGGTTTGAAAAGGGAAAGGCATGGTTAACAAGAAGAGAAAAGCAAACTCAGTAT
TTCATACAAATTTAGGGGTCAAGATGAGACAGAAGATGCTAGGACACAGGCAAAACTGAGACCGAGCAGA
GAGGATCCAGAGCCAAGGAAACCTAAGTAAGGTGGAGAAGAAACGGAGGAAGCCAAGGCACCACTTCAGT
GAACTACATGTCTACAATTTCCTGTGTATAGCCTTGGGGCAGGCTTGAGGTTCCTCCCACTGTCATTTCT
CTGTGAGGTTGCTGGTGAGAGCTCGGGCTGGGCATAAAAGTCAGGGCAGAGCCATCTATTGCTTACATTT
GCTTCTGGGATCCAGATCTTTCGAAGCTAGCGCTACCGGTCGCCACCATGGTGAGCAAGGGCGAGGAGCT
GTTCACCGGGGTGGTGCCCATCCTGGTCGAGCTGGACGGCGACGTAAACGGCCACAAGTTCAGCGTGTCC
GGCGAGGGCGAGGGCGATGCCACCTACGGCAAGCTGACCCTGAAGCTGATCTGCACCACCGGCAAGCTGC
CCGTGCCCTGGCCCACCCTCGTGACCACCCTGGGCTACGGCGTGCAGTGCTTCGCCCGCTACCCCGACCA
CATGAAGCAGCACGACTTCTTCAAGTCCGCCATGCCCGAAGGCTACGTCCAGGAGCGCACCATCTTCTTC
AAGGACGACGGCAACTACAAGACCCGCGCCGAGGTGAAGTTCGAGGGCGACACCCTGGTGAACCGCATCG
AGCTGAAGGGCATCGACTTCAAGGAGGACGGCAACATCCTGGGGCACAAGCTGGAGTACAACTACAACAG
CCACAACGTCTATATCACCGCCGACAAGCAGAAGAACGGCATCAAGGCCAACTTCAAGATCCGCCACAAC
ATCGAGGACGGCGGCGTGCAGCTCGCCGACCACTACCAGCAGAACACCCCCATCGGCGACGGCCCCGTGC
TGCTGCCCGACAACCACTACCTGAGCTACCAGTCCAAGCTGAGCAAAGACCCCAACGAGAAGCGCGATCA
CATGGTCCTGCTGGAGTTCGTGACCGCCGCCGGGATCACTCTCGGCATGGACGAGCTGTACAAGTAAGTC
GACGGCGCGCCGCGGCCGCGAATTCGATATCATAATCAACCTCTGGATTACAAAATTTGTGAAAGATTGA
CTGGTATTCTTAACTATGTTGCTCCTTTTACGCTATGTGGATACGCTGCTTTAATGCCTTTGTATCATGC
TATTGCTTCCCGTATGGCTTTCATTTTCTCCTCCTTGTATAAATCCTGGTTAGTTCTTGCCACGGCGGAA
CTCATCGCCGCCTGCCTTGCCCGCTGCTGGACAGGGGCTCGGCTGTTGGGCACTGACAATTCCGTGGCTC
GAGAGATCTTCGACTGTGCCTTCTAGTTGCCAGCCATCTGTTGTTTGCCCCTCCCCCGTGCCTTCCTTGA
CCCTGGAAGGTGCCACTCCCACTGTCCTTTCCTAATAAAATGAGGAAATTGCATCGCATTGTCTGAGTAG
GTGTCATTCTATTCTGGGGGGTGGGGTGGGGCAGGACAGCAAGGGGGAGGATTGGGAAGACAATAGCAGG
CATGAGATCTCACGTGCGGACCGAGCGGCCGCAGGAACCCCTAGTGATGGAGTTGGCCACTCCCTCTCTG
CGCGCTCGCTCGCTCACTGAGGCCGGGCGACCAAAGGTCGCCCGACGCCCGGGCTTTGCCCGGGCGGCCT
CAGTGAGCGAGCGAGCGCGCAGCTGCCTGCAGGGGCGCCTGATGCGGTATTTTCTCCTTACGCATCTGTG
CGGTATTTCACACCGCATA
[95 nt withheld, positions 2260-2354]
T
[46 nt withheld, positions 2356-2401]
C
[141 nt withheld, positions 2403-2543]
CCTTTGACGTTGGAGTCCACGTTCTTT
[37 nt withheld, positions 2571-2607]
ACTCTATCTCGGGCTATTCTTTTGATTTATAAGGGATTTTGCCGATTTCGGTCTATTGGTTAAAAAATGA
GCTGATTTAACAAAAATTTAACGCGAATTTTAACAAAATATTAACGTTTACAATTTTATGGTGCACTCTC
AGTACAATCTGCTCTGATGCCGCATAGTTAAGCCAGCCCCGACACCCGCCAACACCCGCTGACGCGCCCT
GACGGGCTTGTCTGCTCCCGGCATCCGCTTACAGACAAGCTGTGACCGTCTCCGGGAGCTGCATGTGTCA
GAGGTTTTCACCGTCATCACCGAAACGCGCGAGACGAAAGGGCCTCGTGATACGCCTATTTTTATAGGTT
AATGTCATGATAATAATGGTTTCTTAGACGTCAGGTGGCACTTTTCGGGGAAATGTGCGCGGAACCCCTA
TTTGTTTATTTTTCTAAATACATTCAAATATGTATCCGCTCATGAGACAATAACCCTGATAAATGCTTCA
ATAATATTGAAAAAGGAAGAGTATGAGTATTCAACATTTCCGTGTCGCCCTTATTCCCTTTTTTGCGGCA
TTTTGCCTTCCTGTTTTTGCTCACCCAGAAACGCTGGTGAAAGTAAAAGATGCTGAAGATCAGTTGGGTG
CACGAGTGGGTTACATCGAACTGGATCTCAACAGCGGTAAGATCCTTGAGAGTTTTCGCCCCGAAGAACG
TTTTCCAATGATGAGCACTTTTAAAGTTCTGCTATGTGGCGCGGTATTATCCCGTATTGACGCCGGGCAA
GAGCAACTCGGTCGCCGCATACACTATTCTCAGAATGACTTGGTTGAGTACTCACCAGTCACAGAAAAGC
ATCTTACGGATGGCATGACAGTAAGAGAATTATGCAGTGCTGCCATAACCATGAGTGATAACACTGCGGC
CAACTTACTTCTGACAACGATCGGAGGACCGAAGGAGCTAACCGCTTTTTTGCACAACATGGGGGATCAT
GTAACTCGCCTTGATCGTTGGGAACCGGAGCTGAATGAAGCCATACCAAACGACGAGCGTGACACCACGA
TGCCTGTAGCAATGGCAACAACGTTGCGCAAACTATTAACTGGCGAACTACTTACTCTAGCTTCCCGGCA
ACAATTAATAGACTGGATGGAGGCGGATAAAGTTGCAGGACCACTTCTGCGCTCGGCCCTTCCGGCTGGC
TGGTTTATTGCTGATAAATCTGGAGCCGGTGAGCGTGGGTCTCGCGGTATCATTGCAGCACTGGGGCCAG
ATGGTAAGCCCTCCCGTATCGTAGTTATCTACACGACGGGGAGTCAGGCAACTATGGATGAACGAAATAG
ACAGATCGCTGAGATAGGTGCCTCACTGATTAAGCATTGGTAACTGTCAGACCAAGTTTACTCATATATA
CTTTAGATTGATTTAAAACTTCATTTTTAATTTAAAAGGATCTAGGTGAAGATCCTTTTTGATAATCTCA
TGACCAAAATCCCTTAACGTGAGTTTTCGTTCCACTGAGCGTCAGACCCCGTAGAAAAGATCAAAGGATC
TTCTTGAGATCCTTTTTTTCTGCGCGTAATCTGCTGCTTGCAAACAAAAAAACCACCGCTACCAGCGGTG
GTTTGTTTGCCGGATCAAGAGCTACCAACTCTTTTTCCGAAGGTAACTGGCTTCAGCAGAGCGCAGATAC
CAAATACTGTTCTTCTAGTGTAGCCGTAGTTAGGCCACCACTTCAAGAACTCTGTAGCACCGCCTACATA
CCTCGCTCTGCTAATCCTGTTACCAGTGGCTGCTGCCAGTGGCGATAAGTCGTGTCTTACCGGGTTGGAC
TCAAGACGATAGTTACCGGATAAGGCGCAGCGGTCGGGCTGAACGGGGGGTTCGTGCACACAGCCCAGCT
TGGAGCGAACGACCTACACCGAACTGAGATACCTACAGCGTGAGCTATGAGAAAGCGCCACGCTTCCCGA
AGGGAGAAAGGCGGACAGGTATCCGGTAAGCGGCAGGGTCGGAACAGGAGAGCGCACGAGGGAGCTTCCA
GGGGGAAACGCCTGGTATCTTTATAGTCCTGTCGGGTTTCGCCACCTCTGACTTGAGCGTCGATTTTTGT
GATGCTCGTCAGGGGGGCGGAGCCTATGGAAAAACGCCAGCAACGCGGCCTTTTTACGGTTCCTGGCCTT
TTGCTGGCCTTTTGCTCACATGT
Features (pLannotate 1.2.2; 14 found; start..end, strand, type, name):
     12..39      +  repeat_region  AAV2 ITR (fragment): inverted terminal repeat of adeno-associated virus serotype 2 inverted
     68..95      +  repeat_region  AAV2 ITR (fragment): inverted terminal repeat of adeno-associated virus serotype 2 inverted
    818..1534    +  CDS            SYFP2: SYFP2 is a basic (constitutively fluorescent) yellow fluorescent protein published in 2006, derived from Aequorea victoria. It is reported to be a very rapidly-maturing monomer with moderate acid sensitivity.
   1574..1731    +  misc_feature   WPRE (fragment): woodchuck hepatitis virus posttranscriptional regulatory element
   1737..1817    +  misc_feature   WPRE (fragment): woodchuck hepatitis virus posttranscriptional regulatory element
   1834..1945    +  polyA_signal   bGH poly(A) signal: bovine growth hormone polyadenylation signal
   2063..2203    +  repeat_region  AAV2 ITR: inverted terminal repeat of adeno-associated virus serotype 2 inverted
   2208..2259    -  misc_feature   bom (fragment): basis of mobility region from pBR322
   2278..2733    +  rep_origin     f1 ori (sequence partly withheld): f1 bacteriophage origin of replication; arrow indicates direction of (+) strand synthesis
   2734..2783    -  misc_feature   bom (fragment): basis of mobility region from pBR322
   2885..2920    -  CDS            rop (fragment): Rop protein, which maintains plasmids at low copy number; rop
   3015..3119    +  promoter       AmpR promoter: bla
   3120..3980    +  CDS            AmpR: β-lactamase; bla; confers resistance to ampicillin, carbenicillin, and related antibiotics
   4151..4739    +  rep_origin     ori: high-copy-number ColE1/pMB1/pBR322/pUC origin of replication
