[The description below was written by a language model from this plasmid's Addgene catalogue record and pLannotate feature annotations shown in this document.]
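Description:
AiP12716 - pAAV-AiE0709m-minBG-SYFP2-WPRE3-BGHpA (alias CN2716) is an AAV transfer plasmid built on a pAAV2 backbone, used to package an enhancer-driven fluorescent reporter into recombinant adeno-associated virus for delivery to brain cells. The sequenced plasmid is 4,800 nt. It is maintained in bacteria through a high-copy ColE1/pUC-type origin and selected with ampicillin via the β-lactamase gene and its own promoter. An f1 phage origin and small remnants of the pBR322 bom and rop regions are also present in the backbone. The recorded host is a recombination-deficient strain, a common choice for keeping ITR repeats stable.

The payload lies between AAV2 inverted terminal repeats, which provide the signals for genome replication and encapsidation. The right-hand ITR is annotated in full, while the left one is detected only as two short fragments. Upstream of the reporter, the enhancer AiE0709m is paired with the minimal beta-globin promoter (minBG). Neither element is annotated in the feature table, but the unannotated stretch between the left ITR and the coding sequence is where the name and catalogue fields place them. A minimal promoter has little activity alone, so expression depends on the enhancer, which is intended to restrict transgene output to specific brain cell populations; the record does not say which populations. The expressed protein is SYFP2, a rapidly maturing monomeric yellow fluorescent protein derived from Aequorea victoria. It is followed by WPRE3, a shortened woodchuck posttranscriptional element (seen as two WPRE fragments) that boosts transcript expression, and by the bovine growth hormone polyadenylation signal. The construct belongs to a collection of enhancer AAVs developed for genetic access to cortical cell types, with fluorescence reporting where the enhancer is active.
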