Addgene plasmid #230130: AiP12716 - pAAV-AiE0709m-minBG-SYFP2-WPRE3-BGHpA (Alias: CN2716)
Purpose: AiE0709m is an enhancer sequence, designed to drive AAV-mediated transgene expression in specific populations of brain cells
Depositing lab: Allen Institute for Brain Science & Boaz Levi. Depositing organization: Allen Institute. Publication: A suite of enhancer AAVs and transgenic mouse lines for genetic access to cortical cell types. Ben-Simon Y, Hooper M, Narayan S, Daigle TL, Dwivedi D, Way SW, Oster A, Stafford DA, Mich JK, Taormina MJ, Martinez RA, Opitz-Araya X, Roth JR, Alexander JR, Allen S, Amster A, Arbuckle J, Ayala A, Baker PM, Bakken TE, Barcelli T, Barta S, Bendrick J, Bertagnolli D, Bielstein C, Bishwakarma P, Bowlus J, Boyer G, Brouner K, Casian B, Casper T, Chakka AB, Chakrabarty R, Chance RK, Chavan S, Clark M, Colbert K, Collman F, Daniel S, Departee M, DiValentin P, Donadio N, Dotson N, Egdorf T, Fliss T, Gabitto M, Garcia J, Gary A, Gasperini M, Gloe J, Goldy J, Gore BB, Graybuck L, Greisman N, Haeseleer F, Halterman C, Haradon Z, Hastings SD, Helback O, Ho W, Hockemeyer D, Huang C, Huff S, Hunker A, Johansen N, Jones D, Juneau Z, Kalmbach B, Kannan M, Khem S, Kussick E, Kutsal R, Larsen R, Lee C, Lee AY, Leibly M, Lenz GH, Li S, Liang E, Lusk N, Madigan Z, Malloy J, Malone J, McCue R, Melchor J, Mollenkopf T, Moosman S, Morin E, Newman D, Ng L, Ngo K, Omstead V, Otto S, Oyama A, Pena N, Pham T, Phillips E, Pom CA, Potekhina L, Ransford S, Ray PL, Rette D, Reynoldson C, Rimorin C, Rocha D, Ruiz A, Sanchez REA, Sawyer L, Sedeno-Cortes A, Sevigny JP, Shapovalova N, Shepard N, Shulga L, Sigler AR, Siverts L, Soliman S, Somasundaram S, Staats B, Stewart K, Szelenyi E, Tieu M, Trader C, Tran A, van Velthoven CTJ, Walker M, Wang Y, Weed N, Wirthlin M, Wood T, Wynalda B, Yao Z, Zhou T, Ariza J, Dee N, Reding M, Ronellenfitch K, Mufti S, Sunkin SM, Smith KA, Esposito L, Waters J, Thyagarajan B, Yao S, Lein ES, Zeng H, Levi BP, Ngai J, Ting JT, Tasic B. Cell. 2025 May 16:S0092-8674(25)00513-6. doi: 10.1016/j.cell.2025.05.002. PubMed 40403729.
Backbone
  Vector backbone: pAAV2
  Vector type: AAV
Growth in bacteria
  Bacterial resistance: Ampicillin, 100 μg/mL
  Growth temperature: 37°C
  Growth strain: NEB Stable
  Copy number: High Copy
Gene/Insert
  Gene/Insert name: SYFP2
  Species: Synthetic
  Promoter: minBG
  Cloning method: Gibson Cloning
Terms and licenses: Academic/Nonprofit Terms; Industry Terms: Not Available to Industry
How to cite: AiP12716 - pAAV-AiE0709m-minBG-SYFP2-WPRE3-BGHpA (Alias: CN2716) was a gift from Allen Institute for Brain Science & Boaz Levi (Addgene plasmid # 230130 ; http://n2t.net/addgene:230130 ; RRID:Addgene_230130)
